Addgene plasmid #51299: YES1 Y537F
Purpose: Expression of YES1 Y537F
Depositing lab: William Hahn. Depositing organization: Broad Institute. Publication: beta-Catenin-Driven Cancers Require a YAP1 Transcriptional Complex for Survival and Tumorigenesis. Rosenbluh J, Nijhawan D, Cox AG, Li X, Neal JT, Schafer EJ, Zack TI, Wang X, Tsherniak A, Schinzel AC, Shao DD, Schumacher SE, Weir BA, Vazquez F, Cowley GS, Root DE, Mesirov JP, Beroukhim R, Kuo CJ, Goessling W, Hahn WC. Cell. 2012 Dec 21;151(7):1457-73. doi: 10.1016/j.cell.2012.11.026. Epub 2012 Dec 13. PubMed 23245941.
Backbone
  Vector backbone: pLX304
  Backbone manufacturer: TRC
  Backbone size w/o insert (bp): 9377
  Total vector size (bp): 9355
  Vector type: Lentiviral
  Selectable markers: Blasticidin
Growth in bacteria
  Bacterial resistance: Ampicillin, 100 μg/mL
  Growth temperature: 37°C
  Growth strain: NEB Stable
  Copy number: Unknown
Gene/Insert
  Gene/Insert name: YES1
  Species: H. sapiens (human)
  Insert size (bp): 1632
  Mutation: Y537F
  GenBank ID: NM_005433.3
  Entrez Gene: YES1 (a.k.a. HsT441, P61-YES, Yes, c-yes)
  Promoter: CMV
  Cloning method: Gateway Cloning
  Sequencing primers: 5′ PLXF; 3′ PLXR
Terms and licenses: Academic/Nonprofit Terms; Industry Terms: Not Available to Industry
How to cite: YES1 Y537F was a gift from William Hahn (Addgene plasmid # 51299 ; http://n2t.net/addgene:51299 ; RRID:Addgene_51299)
