[The description below was written by a language model from this plasmid's Addgene catalogue record and pLannotate feature annotations shown in this document.]
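Description:
YES1 Y537F is a third-generation-style, self-inactivating HIV-1 lentiviral expression plasmid built on the pLX304 backbone, carrying the human YES1 open reading frame with a Y537F substitution. It is maintained in E. coli through a high-copy ColE1/pUC origin and an ampicillin resistance gene (β-lactamase). The bacterial backbone also contains an f1 origin, lac regulatory remnants and T3/T7 promoters. An SV40 origin and SV40 polyadenylation signal lie downstream of the 3' LTR.

The viral genome is transcribed from an RSV promoter fused to a truncated 5' LTR. It includes the Ψ packaging signal with a partial gag sequence, the Rev response element for Rev-dependent nuclear export, a cPPT/CTS element, and a ΔU3 3' LTR that inactivates LTR promoter activity after integration. Two cassettes sit between the LTRs. In the first, a human PGK promoter drives blasticidin S deaminase, allowing selection of transduced mammalian cells with blasticidin. In the second, the CMV enhancer/promoter drives YES1, which was inserted by Gateway recombination and is therefore flanked by attB1 and attB2 sites. A V5 epitope coding sequence lies immediately after attB2, positioned as a C-terminal tag for detection, although the record does not explicitly confirm that it is read in frame. A WPRE follows to enhance transcript stability and expression.

YES1 is a Src-family non-receptor tyrosine kinase. By analogy with other family members, the mutated tyrosine lies in the C-terminal regulatory tail, so the change would be expected to relieve autoinhibition, though the record states only that the purpose is expression of YES1 Y537F. The plasmid is suited to producing lentivirus for stable expression of this variant in mammalian cells, and it was deposited with a study of YAP1 complexes in β-catenin-driven cancers.
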