Features (pLannotate 1.2.2; 31 found; start..end, strand, type, name):
     67..370     +  enhancer       CMV enhancer: human cytomegalovirus immediate early enhancer
    371..574     +  promoter       CMV promoter: human cytomegalovirus (CMV) immediate early promoter
    598..615     +  protein_bind   attB1 (fragment): mutant version of attB; core recombination site for the Gateway® BP reaction BP Clonase™
    621..2249    +  CDS            YES1: YES_HUMAN - Also known as YES. Experimental evidence at protein level: Swiss-Prot protein existence level 1. Non-receptor protein tyrosine kinase that is involved in the regulation of cell growth and survival, apoptosis, cell-cell adhesion, cytoskeleton remodeling, and differentiation. Stimulation by receptor tyrosine kinases (RTKs) including EGRF, PDGFR, CSF1R and FGFR leads to recruitment of YES1 to the phosphorylated receptor, and activation and phosphorylation of downstream substrates. Upon EGFR activation, promotes the phosphorylation of PARD3 to favor epithelial tight junction assembly.
   2256..2279    -  protein_bind   attB2: mutant version of attB; recombination site for the Gateway® BP reaction BP Clonase™
   2281..2322    +  CDS            V5 tag: epitope tag from simian virus 5
   2364..2952    +  misc_feature   WPRE: woodchuck hepatitis virus posttranscriptional regulatory element
   3003..3022    +  misc_feature   cPPT/CTS (fragment): central polypurine tract and central termination sequence of HIV-1
   3024..3257    +  LTR            3' LTR (ΔU3): self-inactivating 3' long terminal repeat (LTR) from HIV-1
   3335..3456    +  polyA_signal   SV40 poly(A) signal: SV40 polyadenylation signal
   3496..3631    +  rep_origin     SV40 ori: SV40 origin of replication
   3652..3670    -  promoter       T7 promoter: promoter for bacteriophage T7 RNA polymerase
   3678..3833    +  CDS            lacZα (fragment): LacZα fragment of β-galactosidase; lacZ fragment
   3838..4266    +  rep_origin     f1 ori (sequence partly withheld): f1 bacteriophage origin of replication; arrow indicates direction of (+) strand synthesis
   4319..4423    +  promoter       AmpR promoter: bla
   4424..5284    +  CDS            AmpR: β-lactamase; bla; confers resistance to ampicillin, carbenicillin, and related antibiotics
   5455..6043    +  rep_origin     ori: high-copy-number ColE1/pMB1/pBR322/pUC origin of replication
   6226..6318    +  CDS            lacI (fragment): lac repressor; lacI; The lac repressor binds to the lac operator to inhibit transcription in E. coli. This inhibition can be relieved by adding lactose or isopropyl-β-D-thiogalactopyranoside (IPTG).
   6331..6352    +  protein_bind   CAP binding site: CAP binding activates transcription in the presence of cAMP. E. coli catabolite activator protein
   6367..6397    +  promoter       lac promoter: promoter for the E. coli lac operon
   6405..6421    +  protein_bind   lac operator: The lac repressor binds to the lac operator to inhibit transcription in E. coli. This inhibition can be relieved by adding lactose or isopropyl-β-D-thiogalactopyranoside (IPTG). lac repressor encoded by lacI
   6466..6484    +  promoter       T3 promoter: promoter for bacteriophage T3 RNA polymerase
   6512..6738    +  promoter       RSV promoter: Rous sarcoma virus enhancer/promoter
   6739..6919    +  LTR            5' LTR (truncated): truncated 5' long terminal repeat (LTR) from HIV-1
   6966..7091    +  misc_feature   HIV-1 Ψ: packaging signal of human immunodeficiency virus type 1
   7075..7438    +  CDS            HIV-1 gag (fragment): gag protein from human immunodeficiency virus 1; gag
   7584..7817    +  misc_feature   RRE: The Rev response element (RRE) of HIV-1 allows for Rev-dependent mRNA export from the nucleus to the cytoplasm.
   8194..8220    +  CDS            Rev (fragment): human immunodeficiency virus 1 (HIV-1) Rev protein; rev; enhances nuclear export of unspliced and incompletely spliced viral mRNAs
   8221..8721    +  promoter       hPGK promoter: human phosphoglycerate kinase 1 promoter
   8733..9128    +  CDS            BSD: blasticidin S deaminase; Aspergillus terreus BSD; confers resistance to blasticidin
   9188..9305    +  misc_feature   cPPT/CTS: central polypurine tract and central termination sequence of HIV-1
>Addgene plasmid #51299 | YES1 Y537F | depositor full sequence | sequence record 78110 | YES1 Y537F sequence 9355 bps
GGCCCGGGGTTATTAATAGTAATCAATTACGGGGTCATTAGTTCATAGCCCATATATGGAGTTCCGCGTT
ACATAACTTACGGTAAATGGCCCGCCTGGCTGACCGCCCAACGACCCCCGCCCATTGACGTCAATAATGA
CGTATGTTCCCATAGTAACGCCAATAGGGACTTTCCATTGACGTCAATGGGTGGAGTATTTACGGTAAAC
TGCCCACTTGGCAGTACATCAAGTGTATCATATGCCAAGTACGCCCCCTATTGACGTCAATGACGGTAAA
TGGCCCGCCTGGCATTATGCCCAGTACATGACCTTATGGGACTTTCCTACTTGGCAGTACATCTACGTAT
TAGTCATCGCTATTACCATGGTGATGCGGTTTTGGCAGTACATCAATGGGCGTGGATAGCGGTTTGACTC
ACGGGGATTTCCAAGTCTCCACCCCATTGACGTCAATGGGAGTTTGTTTTGGCACCAAAATCAACGGGAC
TTTCCAAAATGTCGTAACAACTCCGCCCCATTGACGCAAATGGGCGGTAGGCGTGTACGGTGGGAGGTCT
ATATAAGCAGAGCTCTCTGGCTAACTGTCGGGATCAACAAGTTTGTACAAAAAAGTTGGCATGGGCTGCA
TTAAAAGTAAAGAAAACAAAAGTCCAGCCATTAAATACAGACCTGAAAATACTCCAGAGCCTGTCAGTAC
AAGTGTGAGCCATTATGGAGCAGAACCCACTACAGTGTCACCATGTCCGTCATCTTCAGCAAAGGGAACA
GCAGTTAATTTCAGCAGTCTTTCCATGACACCATTTGGAGGATCCTCAGGGGTAACGCCTTTTGGAGGTG
CATCTTCCTCATTTTCAGTGGTGCCAAGTTCATATCCTGCTGGTTTAACAGGTGGTGTTACTATATTTGT
GGCCTTATATGATTATGAAGCTAGAACTACAGAAGACCTTTCATTTAAGAAGGGTGAAAGATTTCAAATA
ATTAACAATACGGAAGGAGATTGGTGGGAAGCAAGATCAATCGCTACAGGAAAGAATGGTTATATCCCGA
GCAATTATGTAGCGCCTGCAGATTCCATTCAGGCAGAAGAATGGTATTTTGGCAAAATGGGGAGAAAAGA
TGCTGAAAGATTACTTTTGAATCCTGGAAATCAACGAGGTATTTTCTTAGTAAGAGAGAGTGAAACAACT
AAAGGTGCTTATTCCCTTTCTATTCGTGATTGGGATGAGATAAGGGGTGACAATGTGAAACACTACAAAA
TTAGGAAACTTGACAATGGTGGATACTATATCACAACCAGAGCACAATTTGATACTCTGCAGAAATTGGT
GAAACACTACACAGAACATGCTGATGGTTTATGCCACAAGTTGACAACTGTGTGTCCAACTGTGAAACCT
CAGACTCAAGGTCTAGCAAAAGATGCTTGGGAAATCCCTCGAGAATCTTTGCGACTAGAGGTTAAACTAG
GACAAGGATGTTTCGGCGAAGTGTGGATGGGAACATGGAATGGAACCACGAAAGTAGCAATCAAAACACT
AAAACCAGGTACAATGATGCCAGAAGCTTTCCTTCAAGAAGCTCAGATAATGAAAAAATTAAGACATGAT
AAACTTGTTCCACTATATGCTGTTGTTTCTGAAGAACCAATTTACATTGTCACTGAATTTATGTCAAAAG
GAAGCTTATTAGATTTCCTTAAGGAAGGAGATGGAAAGTATTTGAAGCTTCCACAGCTGGTTGATATGGC
TGCTCAGATTGCTGATGGTATGGCATATATTGAAAGAATGAACTATATTCACCGAGATCTTCGGGCTGCT
AATATTCTTGTAGGAGAAAATCTTGTGTGCAAAATAGCAGACTTTGGTTTAGCAAGGTTAATTGAAGACA
ATGAATACACAGCAAGACAAGGTGCAAAATTTCCAATCAAATGGACAGCTCCTGAAGCTGCACTGTATGG
TCGGTTTACAATAAAGTCTGATGTCTGGTCATTTGGAATTCTGCAAACAGAACTAGTAACAAAGGGCCGA
GTGCCATATCCAGGTATGGTGAACCGTGAAGTACTAGAACAAGTGGAGCGAGGATACAGGATGCCGTGCC
CTCAGGGCTGTCCAGAATCCCTCCATGAATTGATGAATCTGTGTTGGAAGAAGGACCCTGATGAAAGACC
AACATTTGAATATATTCAGTCCTTCTTGGAAGACTACTTCACTGCTACAGAGCCACAGTTCCAGCCAGGA
GAAAATTTATAAACCCCCAACTTTCTTGTACAAAGTGGTTGGTAAGCCTATCCCTAACCCTCTCCTCGGT
CTCGATTCTACGTAGTAATGAGCTAGCGCTAACCGGTGGCGCGTTAAGTCGACAATCAACCTCTGGATTA
CAAAATTTGTGAAAGATTGACTGGTATTCTTAACTATGTTGCTCCTTTTACGCTATGTGGATACGCTGCT
TTAATGCCTTTGTATCATGCTATTGCTTCCCGTATGGCTTTCATTTTCTCCTCCTTGTATAAATCCTGGT
TGCTGTCTCTTTATGAGGAGTTGTGGCCCGTTGTCAGGCAACGTGGCGTGGTGTGCACTGTGTTTGCTGA
CGCAACCCCCACTGGTTGGGGCATTGCCACCACCTGTCAGCTCCTTTCCGGGACTTTCGCTTTCCCCCTC
CCTATTGCCACGGCGGAACTCATCGCCGCCTGCCTTGCCCGCTGCTGGACAGGGGCTCGGCTGTTGGGCA
CTGACAATTCCGTGGTGTTGTCGGGGAAATCATCGTCCTTTCCTTGGCTGCTCGCCTGTGTTGCCACCTG
GATTCTGCGCGGGACGTCCTTCTGCTACGTCCCTTCGGCCCTCAATCCAGCGGACCTTCCTTCCCGCGGC
CTGCTGCCGGCTCTGCGGCCTCTTCCGCGTCTTCGCCTTCGCCCTCAGACGAGTCGGATCTCCCTTTGGG
CCGCCTCCCCGCGTCGACTTTAAGACCAATGACTTACAAGGCAGCTGTAGATCTTAGCCACTTTTTAAAA
GAAAAGGGGGGACTGGAAGGGCTAATTCACTCCCAACGAAGACAAGATCTGCTTTTTGCTTGTACTGGGT
CTCTCTGGTTAGACCAGATCTGAGCCTGGGAGCTCTCTGGCTAACTAGGGAACCCACTGCTTAAGCCTCA
ATAAAGCTTGCCTTGAGTGCTTCAAGTAGTGTGTGCCCGTCTGTTGTGTGACTCTGGTAACTAGAGATCC
CTCAGACCCTTTTAGTCAGTGTGGAAAATCTCTAGCAGTACGTATAGTAGTTCATGTCATCTTATTATTC
AGTATTTATAACTTGCAAAGAAATGAATATCAGAGAGTGAGAGGAACTTGTTTATTGCAGCTTATAATGG
TTACAAATAAAGCAATAGCATCACAAATTTCACAAATAAAGCATTTTTTTCACTGCATTCTAGTTGTGGT
TTGTCCAAACTCATCAATGTATCTTATCATGTCTGGCTCTAGCTATCCCGCCCCTAACTCCGCCCATCCC
GCCCCTAACTCCGCCCAGTTCCGCCCATTCTCCGCCCCATGGCTGACTAATTTTTTTTATTTATGCAGAG
GCCGAGGCCGCCTCGGCCTCTGAGCTATTCCAGAAGTAGTGAGGAGGCTTTTTTGGAGGCCTAGGGACGT
ACCCAATTCGCCCTATAGTGAGTCGTATTACGCGCGCTCACTGGCCGTCGTTTTACAACGTCGTGACTGG
GAAAACCCTGGCGTTACCCAACTTAATCGCCTTGCAGCACATCCCCCTTTCGCCAGCTGGCGTAATAGCG
AAGAGGCCCGCACCGATCGCCCTTCCCAACAGTTGCGCAGCCTGAATGGCGAATGGG
[124 nt withheld, positions 3838-3961]
C
[91 nt withheld, positions 3963-4053]
A
[49 nt withheld, positions 4055-4103]
CCTTTGACGTTGGAGTCCACGTTCTTT
[37 nt withheld, positions 4131-4167]
ACCCTATCTCGGTCTATTCTTTTGATTTATAAGGGATTTTGCCGATTTCGGCCTATTGGTTAAAAAATGA
GCTGATTTAACAAAAATTTAACGCGAATTTTAACAAAATATTAACGCTTACAATTTAGGTGGCACTTTTC
GGGGAAATGTGCGCGGAACCCCTATTTGTTTATTTTTCTAAATACATTCAAATATGTATCCGCTCATGAG
ACAATAACCCTGATAAATGCTTCAATAATATTGAAAAAGGAAGAGTATGAGTATTCAACATTTCCGTGTC
GCCCTTATTCCCTTTTTTGCGGCATTTTGCCTTCCTGTTTTTGCTCACCCAGAAACGCTGGTGAAAGTAA
AAGATGCTGAAGATCAGTTGGGTGCACGAGTGGGTTACATCGAACTGGATCTCAACAGCGGTAAGATCCT
TGAGAGTTTTCGCCCCGAAGAACGTTTTCCAATGATGAGCACTTTTAAAGTTCTGCTATGTGGCGCGGTA
TTATCCCGTATTGACGCCGGGCAAGAGCAACTCGGTCGCCGCATACACTATTCTCAGAATGACTTGGTTG
AGTACTCACCAGTCACAGAAAAGCATCTTACGGATGGCATGACAGTAAGAGAATTATGCAGTGCTGCCAT
AACCATGAGTGATAACACTGCGGCCAACTTACTTCTGACAACGATCGGAGGACCGAAGGAGCTAACCGCT
TTTTTGCACAACATGGGGGATCATGTAACTCGCCTTGATCGTTGGGAACCGGAGCTGAATGAAGCCATAC
CAAACGACGAGCGTGACACCACGATGCCTGTAGCAATGGCAACAACGTTGCGCAAACTATTAACTGGCGA
ACTACTTACTCTAGCTTCCCGGCAACAATTAATAGACTGGATGGAGGCGGATAAAGTTGCAGGACCACTT
CTGCGCTCGGCCCTTCCGGCTGGCTGGTTTATTGCTGATAAATCTGGAGCCGGTGAGCGTGGGTCTCGCG
GTATCATTGCAGCACTGGGGCCAGATGGTAAGCCCTCCCGTATCGTAGTTATCTACACGACGGGGAGTCA
GGCAACTATGGATGAACGAAATAGACAGATCGCTGAGATAGGTGCCTCACTGATTAAGCATTGGTAACTG
TCAGACCAAGTTTACTCATATATACTTTAGATTGATTTAAAACTTCATTTTTAATTTAAAAGGATCTAGG
TGAAGATCCTTTTTGATAATCTCATGACCAAAATCCCTTAACGTGAGTTTTCGTTCCACTGAGCGTCAGA
CCCCGTAGAAAAGATCAAAGGATCTTCTTGAGATCCTTTTTTTCTGCGCGTAATCTGCTGCTTGCAAACA
AAAAAACCACCGCTACCAGCGGTGGTTTGTTTGCCGGATCAAGAGCTACCAACTCTTTTTCCGAAGGTAA
CTGGCTTCAGCAGAGCGCAGATACCAAATACTGTTCTTCTAGTGTAGCCGTAGTTAGGCCACCACTTCAA
GAACTCTGTAGCACCGCCTACATACCTCGCTCTGCTAATCCTGTTACCAGTGGCTGCTGCCAGTGGCGAT
AAGTCGTGTCTTACCGGGTTGGACTCAAGACGATAGTTACCGGATAAGGCGCAGCGGTCGGGCTGAACGG
GGGGTTCGTGCACACAGCCCAGCTTGGAGCGAACGACCTACACCGAACTGAGATACCTACAGCGTGAGCT
ATGAGAAAGCGCCACGCTTCCCGAAGGGAGAAAGGCGGACAGGTATCCGGTAAGCGGCAGGGTCGGAACA
GGAGAGCGCACGAGGGAGCTTCCAGGGGGAAACGCCTGGTATCTTTATAGTCCTGTCGGGTTTCGCCACC
TCTGACTTGAGCGTCGATTTTTGTGATGCTCGTCAGGGGGGCGGAGCCTATGGAAAAACGCCAGCAACGC
GGCCTTTTTACGGTTCCTGGCCTTTTGCTGGCCTTTTGCTCACATGTTCTTTCCTGCGTTATCCCCTGAT
TCTGTGGATAACCGTATTACCGCCTTTGAGTGAGCTGATACCGCTCGCCGCAGCCGAACGACCGAGCGCA
GCGAGTCAGTGAGCGAGGAAGCGGAAGAGCGCCCAATACGCAAACCGCCTCTCCCCGCGCGTTGGCCGAT
TCATTAATGCAGCTGGCACGACAGGTTTCCCGACTGGAAAGCGGGCAGTGAGCGCAACGCAATTAATGTG
AGTTAGCTCACTCATTAGGCACCCCAGGCTTTACACTTTATGCTTCCGGCTCGTATGTTGTGTGGAATTG
TGAGCGGATAACAATTTCACACAGGAAACAGCTATGACCATGATTACGCCAAGCGCGCAATTAACCCTCA
CTAAAGGGAACAAAAGCTGGAGCTGCAAGCTTAATGTAGTCTTATGCAATACTCTTGTAGTCTTGCAACA
TGGTAACGATGAGTTAGCAACATGCCTTACAAGGAGAGAAAAAGCACCGTGCATGCCGATTGGTGGAAGT
AAGGTGGTACGATCGTGCCTTATTAGGAAGGCAACAGACGGGTCTGACATGGATTGGACGAACCACTGAA
TTGCCGCATTGCAGAGATATTGTATTTAAGTGCCTAGCTCGATACATAAACGGGTCTCTCTGGTTAGACC
AGATCTGAGCCTGGGAGCTCTCTGGCTAACTAGGGAACCCACTGCTTAAGCCTCAATAAAGCTTGCCTTG
AGTGCTTCAAGTAGTGTGTGCCCGTCTGTTGTGTGACTCTGGTAACTAGAGATCCCTCAGACCCTTTTAG
TCAGTGTGGAAAATCTCTAGCAGTGGCGCCCGAACAGGGACTTGAAAGCGAAAGGGAAACCAGAGGAGCT
CTCTCGACGCAGGACTCGGCTTGCTGAAGCGCGCACGGCAAGAGGCGAGGGGCGGCGACTGGTGAGTACG
CCAAAAATTTTGACTAGCGGAGGCTAGAAGGAGAGAGATGGGTGCGAGAGCGTCAGTATTAAGCGGGGGA
GAATTAGATCGCGATGGGAAAAAATTCGGTTAAGGCCAGGGGGAAAGAAAAAATATAAATTAAAACATAT
AGTATGGGCAAGCAGGGAGCTAGAACGATTCGCAGTTAATCCTGGCCTGTTAGAAACATCAGAAGGCTGT
AGACAAATACTGGGACAGCTACAACCATCCCTTCAGACAGGATCAGAAGAACTTAGATCATTATATAATA
CAGTAGCAACCCTCTATTGTGTGCATCAAAGGATAGAGATAAAAGACACCAAGGAAGCTTTAGACAAGAT
AGAGGAAGAGCAAAACAAAAGTAAGACCACCGCACAGCAAGCGGCCGCTGATCTTCAGACCTGGAGGAGG
AGATATGAGGGACAATTGGAGAAGTGAATTATATAAATATAAAGTAGTAAAAATTGAACCATTAGGAGTA
GCACCCACCAAGGCAAAGAGAAGAGTGGTGCAGAGAGAAAAAAGAGCAGTGGGAATAGGAGCTTTGTTCC
TTGGGTTCTTGGGAGCAGCAGGAAGCACTATGGGCGCAGCGTCAATGACGCTGACGGTACAGGCCAGACA
ATTATTGTCTGGTATAGTGCAGCAGCAGAACAATTTGCTGAGGGCTATTGAGGCGCAACAGCATCTGTTG
CAACTCACAGTCTGGGGCATCAAGCAGCTCCAGGCAAGAATCCTGGCTGTGGAAAGATACCTAAAGGATC
AACAGCTCCTGGGGATTTGGGGTTGCTCTGGAAAACTCATTTGCACCACTGCTGTGCCTTGGAATGCTAG
TTGGAGTAATAAATCTCTGGAACAGATTTGGAATCACACGACCTGGATGGAGTGGGACAGAGAAATTAAC
AATTACACAAGCTTAATACACTCCTTAATTGAAGAATCGCAAAACCAGCAAGAAAAGAATGAACAAGAAT
TATTGGAATTAGATAAATGGGCAAGTTTGTGGAATTGGTTTAACATAACAAATTGGCTGTGGTATATAAA
ATTATTCATAATGATAGTAGGAGGCTTGGTAGGTTTAAGAATAGTTTTTGCTGTACTTTCTATAGTGAAT
AGAGTTAGGCAGGGATATTCACCATTATCGTTTCAGACCCACCTCCCAACCCCGAGGGGACCCTTGCGCC
TTTTCCAAGGCAGCCCTGGGTTTGCGCAGGGACGCGGCTGCTCTGGGCGTGGTTCCGGGAAACGCAGCGG
CGCCGACCCTGGGTCTCGCACATTCTTCACGTCCGTTCGCAGCGTCACCCGGATCTTCGCCGCTACCCTT
GTGGGCCCCCCGGCGACGCTTCCTGCTCCGCCCCTAAGTCGGGAAGGTTCCTTGCGGTTCGCGGCGTGCC
GGACGTGACAAACGGAAGCCGCACGTCTCACTAGTACCCTCGCAGACGGACAGCGCCAGGGAGCAATGGC
AGCGCGCCGACCGCGATGGGCTGTGGCCAATAGCGGCTGCTCAGCAGGGCGCGCCGAGAGCAGCGGCCGG
GAAGGGGCGGTGCGGGAGGCGGGGTGTGGGGCGGTAGTGTGGGCCCTGTTCCTGCCCGCGCGGTGTTCCG
CATTCTGCAAGCCTCCGGAGCGCACGTCGGCAGTCGGCTCCCTCGTTGACCGAATCACCGACCTCTCTCC
CCAGGGGGTACCACCATGGCCAAGCCTTTGTCTCAAGAAGAATCCACCCTCATTGAAAGAGCAACGGCTA
CAATCAACAGCATCCCCATCTCTGAAGACTACAGCGTCGCCAGCGCAGCTCTCTCTAGCGACGGCCGCAT
CTTCACTGGTGTCAATGTATATCATTTTACTGGGGGACCTTGTGCAGAACTCGTGGTGCTGGGCACTGCT
GCTGCTGCGGCAGCTGGCAACCTGACTTGTATCGTCGCGATCGGAAATGAGAACAGGGGCATCTTGAGCC
CCTGCGGACGGTGCCGACAGGTGCTTCTCGATCTGCATCCTGGGATCAAAGCCATAGTGAAGGACAGTGA
TGGACAGCCGACGGCAGTTGGGATTCGTGAATTGCTGCCCTCTGGTTATGTGTGGGAGGGCCTGCAGCTG
CAGTAGTAAGAATTCTAGATCTTGAGACAAATGGCAGTATTCATCCACAATTTTAAAAGAAAAGGGGGGA
TTGGGGGGTACAGTGCAGGGGAAAGAATAGTAGACATAATAGCAACAGACATACAAACTAAAGAATTACA
AAAACAAATTACAAAAATTCAAAATTTTCGGGTTTATTACAGGGACAGCAGAGATCCACTTTGGCGCCGG
CTCGAGGG
