>Addgene plasmid #51299 | YES1 Y537F | addgene partial sequence | sequence record 79439 | WPRE-R 5'-CATAGCGTAAAAGGAGCAACA-3'
GTCAATCTTTCACAAATTTTGTAATCCAGAGGTTGATTGTCGACTTAACGCGCCACCGGTTAGCGCTAGC
TCATTACTACGTAGAATCGAGACCGAGGAGAGGGTTAGGGATAGGCTTACCAACCACTTTGTACAAGAAA
GTTGGGGGTTTATAAATTTTCTCCTGGCTGGAACTGTGGCTCTGTAGCAGTGAAGTAGTCTTCCAAGAAG
GACTGAATATATTCAAATGTTGGTCTTTCATCAGGGTCCTTCTTCCAACACAGATTCATCAATTCATGGA
GGGATTCTGGACAGCCCTGAGGGCACGGCATCCTGTATCCTCGCTCCACTTGTTCTAGTACTTCACGGTT
CACCATACCTGGATATGGCACTCGGCCCTTTGTTACTAGTTCTGTTTGCAGAATTCCAAATGACCAGACA
TCAGACTTTATTGTAAACCGACCATACAGTGCAGCTTCAGGAGCTGTCCATTTGATTGGAAATTTTGCAC
CTTGTCTTGCTGTGTATTCATTGTCTTCAATTAACCTTGCTAAACCAAAGTCTGCTATTTTGCACACAAG
ATTTTCTCCTACAAGAATATTAGCAGCCCGAAGATCTCGGTGAATATAGTTCATTCTTTCAATATATGCC
ATACCATCAGCAATCTGAGCAGCCATATCAACCAGCTGTGGAAGCTTCAAATACTTTCCATCTCCTTCCT
TAAGGAAATCTAATAAGCTTCCTTTTGACATAAATTCAGTGACAATGTAAATTGGTTCTTCAGAAACAAC
AGCATATAGTGGAACAAGTTTATCATGTCTTAATTTTTTCATTATCTGAGCTTCTTGAAGGAAAGCTTCT
GGCATCATTGTACCTGGTTTTAGTGTTTTGATTGCTACTTTCGTGGTTCCATTCCATGTTCCCATCCACA
CTTCGCCGAAACATCCTTGTCCTAGTTTAACCTCTAGTCGCAAAGATTCTCGAGGGATTTCCCAAGCATC
TTTTGCTAGACCTTG
