>Addgene plasmid #51299 | YES1 Y537F | addgene partial sequence | sequence record 131811 | WPRE-R 5'-CATAGCGTAAAAGGAGCAACA-3'
AATTTTGTAATCCAGAGGTTGATTGTCGACTTAACGCGCCACCGGTTAGCGCTAGCTCATTACTACGTAG
AATCGAGACCGAGGAGAGGGTTAGGGATAGGCTTACCAACCACTTTGTACAAGAAAGTTGGGGGTTTATA
AATTTTCTCCTGGCTGGAACTGTGGCTCTGTAGCAGTGAAGTAGTCTTCCAAGAAGGACTGAATATATTC
AAATGTTGGTCTTTCATCAGGGTCCTTCTTCCAACACAGATTCATCAATTCATGGAGGGATTCTGGACAG
CCCTGAGGGCACGGCATCCTGTATCCTCGCTCCACTTGTTCTAGTACTTCACGGTTCACCATACCTGGAT
ATGGCACTCGGCCCTTTGTTACTAGTTCTGTTTGCAGAATTCCAAATGACCAGACATCAGACTTTATTGT
AAACCGACCATACAGTGCAGCTTCAGGAGCTGTCCATTTGATTGGAAATTTTGCACCTTGTCTTGCTGTG
TATTCATTGTCTTCAATTAACCTTGCTAAACCAAAGTCTGCTATTTTGCACACAAGATTTTCTCCTACAA
GAATATTAGCAGCCCGAAGATCTCGGTGAATATAGTTCATTCTTTCAATATATGCCATACCATCAGCAAT
CTGAGCAGCCATATCAACCAGCTGTGGAAGCTTCAAATACTTTCCATCTCCTTCCTTAAGGAAATCTAAT
AAGCTTCCTTTTGACATAAATTCAGTGACAATGTAAATTGGTTCTTCAGAAACAACAGCATATAGTGGAA
CAAGTTTATCATGTCTTAATTTTTT
